Addgene plasmid #162943: C512-E15: attB5r-mVenus-nostop-attB1r
Purpose: Gateway attB5r/attB1r entry clone for generation of N-terminal mVenus fusion proteins
Depositing lab: Dominic Esposito. Depositing organization: National Cancer Institute (NCI). Publication: Combinatorial assembly of clone libraries using site-specific recombination. Wall VE, Garvey LA, Mehalko JL, Procter LV, Esposito D. Methods Mol Biol. 2014;1116:193-208. doi: 10.1007/978-1-62703-764-8_14. PubMed 24395366.
Backbone
  Vector backbone: pDonr235
  Vector type: Synthetic Biology
Growth in bacteria
  Bacterial resistance: Spectinomycin, 50 μg/mL
  Growth temperature: 37°C
  Growth strain: DH5alpha
  Copy number: High Copy
Gene/Insert
  Gene/Insert name: monomeric Venus fluorescent protein (alt name: mVenus)
  Species: Synthetic
  Cloning method: Gateway Cloning
Terms and licenses: Academic/Nonprofit Terms; Industry Terms: Not Available to Industry
How to cite: C512-E15: attB5r-mVenus-nostop-attB1r was a gift from Dominic Esposito (Addgene plasmid # 162943 ; http://n2t.net/addgene:162943 ; RRID:Addgene_162943)
