[The description below was written by a language model from this plasmid's Addgene catalogue record and pLannotate feature annotations shown in this document.]
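Description:
C512-E15: attB5r-mVenus-nostop-attB1r is a Gateway entry clone built in the pDonr235 donor backbone and intended as a building block for multisite (combinatorial) Gateway assembly rather than as an expression vector in its own right. It is a small plasmid of about 3.4 kb that is maintained in E. coli at high copy number through a ColE1/pUC-type origin. Selection is with spectinomycin, conferred by the aadA (SmR) aminoglycoside adenylyltransferase gene. That gene lies downstream of a fragment of the class 1 integron Pc promoter and a short remnant of a gentamicin resistance gene. rrnB T1 and T2 transcription terminators sit upstream of the cloning region, where they typically insulate the insert from read-through transcription. A T7 promoter and a fragment of a pUC multiple cloning site lie on the other side of the cassette, and these most likely serve as backbone or sequencing landmarks.

The payload is the coding sequence of monomeric Venus, a rapidly maturing yellow fluorescent protein derived from Aequorea victoria GFP, cloned without a stop codon. It is flanked by Gateway recombination sites. The automated annotation labels both flanking sites as attR1-like and marks an attB5 core on the upstream side, consistent with the attB5r/attB1r-derived sites named in the record. Because the downstream site is of the "1" specificity and the reading frame stays open, an LR reaction can join mVenus upstream of a second entry clone carrying a gene of interest, producing an N-terminal mVenus fusion in a destination vector. No promoter driving mVenus is annotated in this plasmid, so expression elements must come from other components of the assembly.
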