Features (pLannotate 1.2.2; 12 found; start..end, strand, type, name):
     44..163     -  protein_bind   attR1: mutant version of attR; recombination site for the Gateway® LR reaction LR Clonase™
    147..167     -  protein_bind   attB5: mutant version of attB; core recombination site for the Gateway® BP reaction BP Clonase™
    172..888     +  CDS            mVenus: mVenus is a basic (constitutively fluorescent) yellow fluorescent protein published in 2006, derived from Aequorea victoria. It is reported to be a rapidly-maturing monomer with moderate acid sensitivity.
    889..1013    +  protein_bind   attR1: mutant version of attR; recombination site for the Gateway® LR reaction LR Clonase™
   1086..1104    -  promoter       T7 promoter: promoter for bacteriophage T7 RNA polymerase
   1174..1196    +  misc_feature   MCS (fragment): pUC18/19 multiple cloning site
   1288..1311    +  promoter       Pc promoter (fragment): intI1 (promoter lies within the coding sequence); class 1 integron promoter
   1487..1543    +  CDS            GmR (fragment): gentamycin acetyltransferase; aacC1; confers resistance to gentamycin
   1550..2341    +  CDS            SmR: aminoglycoside adenylyltransferase (Murphy, 1985); aadA; confers resistance to spectinomycin and streptomycin
   2434..3022    +  rep_origin     ori: high-copy-number ColE1/pMB1/pBR322/pUC origin of replication
   3157..3184    -  terminator     rrnB T2 terminator: transcription terminator T2 from the E. coli rrnB gene
   3316..3359    +  terminator     rrnB T1 terminator: Escherichia coli rrnB; transcription terminator T1 from the E. coli rrnB gene
>Addgene plasmid #162943 | C512-E15: attB5r-mVenus-nostop-attB1r | addgene full sequence | sequence record 330544 | Addgene NGS Result
AGCTCGAATTCTACAGTCACTAATACCATCTAAGTAGTTGATTCATAGTGACTGCATATGTTGTGTTTTA
CAGTATTATGTAGTCTGTTTTTTATGCAAAATCTAATTTAATATATTGATATTTATATCATTTTACGTTT
CTCGTTCAACTTTTGTATACAAAGTTGAACCATGGTGAGCAAGGGCGAGGAGCTGTTCACCGGGGTGGTG
CCCATCCTGGTCGAGCTGGACGGCGACGTAAACGGCCACAAGTTCAGCGTGTCCGGCGAGGGCGAGGGCG
ATGCCACCTACGGCAAGCTGACCCTGAAGCTGATCTGCACCACCGGCAAGCTGCCCGTGCCCTGGCCCAC
CCTCGTGACCACCCTGGGCTACGGCCTGCAGTGCTTCGCCCGCTACCCCGACCACATGAAGCAGCACGAC
TTCTTCAAGTCCGCCATGCCCGAAGGCTACGTCCAGGAGCGCACCATCTTCTTCAAGGACGACGGCAACT
ACAAGACCCGCGCCGAGGTGAAGTTCGAGGGCGACACCCTGGTGAACCGCATCGAGCTGAAGGGCATCGA
CTTCAAGGAGGACGGCAACATCCTGGGGCACAAGCTGGAGTACAACTACAACAGCCACAACGTCTATATC
ACCGCCGACAAGCAGAAGAACGGCATCAAGGCCAACTTCAAGATCCGCCACAACATCGAGGACGGCGGCG
TGCAGCTCGCCGACCACTACCAGCAGAACACCCCCATCGGCGACGGCCCCGTGCTGCTGCCCGACAACCA
CTACCTGAGCTACCAGTCCAAGCTGAGCAAAGACCCCAACGAGAAGCGCGATCACATGGTCCTGCTGGAG
TTCGTGACCGCCGCCGGGATCACTCTCGGCATGGACGAGCTGTACAAGACAACTTTGTACAAAAAAGTTG
AACGAGAAACGTAAAATGATATAAATATCAATATATTAAATTAGATTTTGCATAAAAAACAGACTACATA
ATACTGTAAAACACAACATATGCAGTCACTATGAACCAACTACTTAGATGGTATTAGTGACCTGTAGAAT
TCGAGCTCTAGAGCTGCAGGGCGGCCGCGATATCCCCTATAGTGAGTCGTATTACATGGTCATAGCTGTT
TCCTGGCAGCTCTGGCCCGTGTCTCAAAATCTCTGATGTTACATTGCACAAGATCGGTACCCGGGGATCC
TCTAGACCAGCCAGGACAGAAATGCCTCGACTTCGCTGCTACCCAAGGTTGCCGGGTGACGCACACCGTG
GAAACGGATGAAGGCACGAACCCAGTGGACATAAGCCTGTTCGGTTCGTAAGCTGTAATGCAAGTAGCGT
ATGCGCTCACGCAACTGGTCCAGAACCTTGACCGAACGCAGCGGTGGTAACGGCGCAGTGGCGGTTTTCA
TGGCTTGTTATGACTGTTTTTTTGGGGTACAGTCTATGCCTCGGGCATCCAAGCAGCAAGCGCGTTACGC
CGTGGGTCGATGTTTGATGTTATGGAGCAGCAACGATGTTACGCAGCAGGGCAGTCGCCCTAAAACAAAG
TTAAACATTATGAGGGAAGCGGTGATCGCCGAAGTATCGACTCAACTATCAGAGGTAGTTGGCGTCATCG
AGCGCCATCTCGAACCGACGTTGCTGGCCGTACATTTGTACGGCTCCGCAGTGGATGGCGGCCTGAAGCC
ACACAGTGATATTGATTTGCTGGTTACGGTGACCGTAAGGCTTGATGAAACAACGCGGCGAGCTTTGATC
AACGACCTTTTGGAAACTTCGGCTTCCCCTGGAGAGAGCGAGATTCTCCGCGCTGTAGAAGTCACCATTG
TTGTGCACGACGACATCATTCCGTGGCGTTATCCAGCTAAGCGCGAACTGCAATTTGGAGAATGGCAGCG
CAATGACATTCTTGCAGGTATCTTCGAGCCAGCCACGATCGACATTGATCTGGCTATCTTGCTGACAAAA
GCAAGAGAACATAGCGTTGCCTTGGTAGGTCCAGCGGCGGAGGAACTCTTTGATCCGGTTCCTGAACAGG
ATCTATTTGAGGCGCTAAATGAAACCTTAACGCTATGGAACTCGCCGCCCGACTGGGCTGGCGATGAGCG
AAATGTAGTGCTTACGTTGTCCCGCATTTGGTACAGCGCAGTAACCGGCAAAATCGCGCCGAAGGATGTC
GCTGCCGACTGGGCAATGGAGCGCCTGCCGGCCCAGTATCAGCCCGTCATACTTGAAGCTAGACAGGCTT
ATCTTGGACAAGAAGAAGATCGCTTGGCCTCGCGCGCAGATCAGTTGGAAGAATTTGTCCACTACGTGAA
AGGCGAGATCACCAAGGTAGTCGGCAAATAACCCTCGAGCCACCCATGACCAAAATCCCTTAACGTGAGT
TACGCGTCGTTCCACTGAGCGTCAGACCCCGTAGAAAAGATCAAAGGATCTTCTTGAGATCCTTTTTTTC
TGCGCGTAATCTGCTGCTTGCAAACAAAAAAACCACCGCTACCAGCGGTGGTTTGTTTGCCGGATCAAGA
GCTACCAACTCTTTTTCCGAAGGTAACTGGCTTCAGCAGAGCGCAGATACCAAATACTGTTCTTCTAGTG
TAGCCGTAGTTAGGCCACCACTTCAAGAACTCTGTAGCACCGCCTACATACCTCGCTCTGCTAATCCTGT
TACCAGTGGCTGCTGCCAGTGGCGATAAGTCGTGTCTTACCGGGTTGGACTCAAGACGATAGTTACCGGA
TAAGGCGCAGCGGTCGGGCTGAACGGGGGGTTCGTGCACACAGCCCAGCTTGGAGCGAACGACCTACACC
GAACTGAGATACCTACAGCGTGAGCTATGAGAAAGCGCCACGCTTCCCGAAGGGAGAAAGGCGGACAGGT
ATCCGGTAAGCGGCAGGGTCGGAACAGGAGAGCGCACGAGGGAGCTTCCAGGGGGAAACGCCTGGTATCT
TTATAGTCCTGTCGGGTTTCGCCACCTCTGACTTGAGCGTCGATTTTTGTGATGCTCGTCAGGGGGGCGG
AGCCTATGGAAAAACGCCAGCAACGCGGCCTTTTTACGGTTCCTGGCCTTTTGCTGGCCTTTTGCTCACA
TGTTCTTTCCTGCGTTATCCCCTGATTCTGTGGATAACCGTATTACCGCTAGCCAGGAAGAGTTTGTAGA
AACGCAAAAAGGCCATCCGTCAGGATGGCCTTCTGCTTAGTTTGATGCCTGGCAGTTTATGGCGGGCGTC
CTGCCCGCCACCCTCCGGGCCGTTGCTTCACAACGTTCAAATCCGCTCCCGGCGGATTTGTCCTACTCAG
GAGAGCGTTCACCGACAAACAACAGATAAAACGAAAGGCCCAGTCTTCCGACTGAGCCTTTCGTTTTATT
TGATGCCTGGCAGTTCCCTACTCTCGCGTTAACGCTACCATGG
